Addgene plasmid #122862: pJL009
Purpose: Binary expression vector containing 35S:MS2-SRDX:tRBCS followed by GreenGate A-G sequences for insertion of additional modules
Depositing lab: Markus Schmid. Depositing organization: Umea University. Publication: CRISPR-based tools for targeted transcriptional and epigenetic regulation in plants. Lee JE, Neumann M, Duro DI, Schmid M. PLoS One. 2019 Sep 26;14(9):e0222778. doi: 10.1371/journal.pone.0222778. eCollection 2019. PubMed 31557222.
Backbone
  Vector backbone: pGreenII
  Backbone size w/o insert (bp): 2740
  Total vector size (bp): 4807
  Vector type: Golden Gate compatible plant transformation vector
Growth in bacteria
  Bacterial resistance: Spectinomycin, 50 μg/mL
  Growth temperature: 37°C
  Growth strain: DH5alpha
  Copy number: High Copy
Gene/Insert
  Gene/Insert name: 35S:MS2-SRDX:tRBCS
  Species: Synthetic
  Insert size (bp): 2067
Terms and licenses: Academic/Nonprofit Terms; Industry Terms: Not Available to Industry
Depositor comments: Plasmid is an intermediate stage destination vector constructed by Golden Gate cloning using the enzyme BsaI, and containing two adjacent BsaI recognition sites downstream of the MS2 expression cassette for insertion of additional modules. Plasmid Features (listed as bp in full plasmid sequence): 35S promoter = 656-1502bp MS2-SRDX coding sequence = 1542-2069bp RBCS terminator = 2077-2722bp BsaI site #1 = 2757-2762bp BsaI site #2 = 2771-2776bp
How to cite: pJL009 was a gift from Markus Schmid (Addgene plasmid # 122862 ; http://n2t.net/addgene:122862 ; RRID:Addgene_122862)
