[The description below was written by a language model from this plasmid's Addgene catalogue record and pLannotate feature annotations shown in this document.]
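Description:
pJL009 is a pGreenII-based binary plant transformation vector of about 4.8 kb, built by BsaI Golden Gate (GreenGate) assembly as an intermediate destination vector. It is maintained in E. coli at high copy through a ColE1/pUC-type origin and selected with spectinomycin via the aadA gene. The pSa origin supports replication in Agrobacterium, which for pGreen-type vectors generally depends on replication functions supplied in trans by a helper plasmid. Nopaline-type left and right T-DNA border repeats flank the payload and define the segment transferred into plant cells. Neither the catalogue fields nor the feature table lists a plant selectable marker.

The T-DNA carries a single synthetic expression cassette in which the constitutive CaMV 35S promoter drives a fusion of the bacteriophage MS2 coat protein to the SRDX transcriptional repression motif, terminated by the pea rbcS (E9) terminator and polyadenylation signal. MS2 coat protein binds a specific RNA hairpin, so the fusion can be recruited to guide RNA scaffolds that carry MS2 hairpins, bringing a repressor domain to a dCas9-targeted locus. This fits the associated work on CRISPR-based transcriptional and epigenetic regulation in plants, although the record does not spell out the recruitment scheme.

Immediately downstream of the terminator lie two adjacent BsaI sites that recreate the GreenGate A–G overhangs, allowing further modules to be inserted alongside the MS2-SRDX cassette. The automated annotation uses a different coordinate origin from the depositor's listed positions. It splits the 35S region across the numbering boundary, with the upstream part called as a CaMV open reading frame fragment, and it does not annotate the SRDX portion, but the element order agrees.
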