Features (pLannotate 1.2.2; 10 found; start..end, strand, type, name):
     68..409     +  promoter       CaMV 35S promoter: strong constitutive promoter from cauliflower mosaic virus
    461..850     +  CDS            CAPSD_BPMS2: Experimental evidence at protein level: Swiss-Prot protein existence level 1. Acts as a translational repressor of viral replicase synthesis late in infection. This latter function is the result of capsid protein interaction with an RNA hairpin which contains the replicase ribosome-binding site. From Escherichia phage MS2 (Bacteriophage MS2).
    998..1639    +  terminator     E9 terminator: terminator and polyadenylation signal from the pea rbcS-E9 gene
   1745..1769    +  misc_feature   RB T-DNA repeat: right border repeat from nopaline C58 T-DNA
   1860..2448    -  rep_origin     ori: high-copy-number ColE1/pMB1/pBR322/pUC origin of replication
   2622..3407    -  CDS            aadA: S3AD_SHIFL - Experimental evidence at protein level: Swiss-Prot protein existence level 1. Mediates bacterial resistance to the antibiotics streptomycin and spectinomycin. From Shigella flexneri.
   3592..3693    +  CDS            TRA2_ECOLX (fragment): Protein predicted: Swiss-Prot protein existence level 4. Required for transposition of transposon Tn903. From Escherichia coli.
   3698..4133    +  rep_origin     pSa ori: origin of replication from bacterial plasmid pSa
   4260..4282    +  misc_feature   LB T-DNA repeat: left border repeat from nopaline C58 T-DNA (truncated)
   4390..4806    +  CDS            IBMP_CAMVB (fragment): Experimental evidence at protein level: Swiss-Prot protein existence level 1. Enhances the ribosomal termination-reinitiation event leading to the translation of major open reading frames on the polycistronic viral RNAs. From Cauliflower mosaic virus (strain Bari 1) (CaMV).
>Addgene plasmid #122862 | pJL009 | addgene full sequence | sequence record 239407 | Addgene NGS Result
TGGAGCACGACACACTTGTCTACTCCAAAAATATCAAAGATACAGTCTCAGAAGACCAAAGGGCAATTGA
GACTTTTCAACAAAGGGTAATATCCGGAAACCTCCTCGGATTCCATTGCCCAGCTATCTGTCACTTTATT
GTGAAGATAGTGGAAAAGGAAGGTGGCTCCTACAAATGCCATCATTGCGATAAAGGAAAGGCCATCGTTG
AAGATGCCTCTGCCGACAGTGGTCCCAAAGATGGACCCCCACCCACGAGGAGCATCGTGGAAAAAGAAGA
CGTTCCAACCACGTCTTCAAAGCAAGTGGATTGATGTGATATCTCCACTGACGTAAGGGATGACGCACAA
TCCCACTATCCTTCGCAAGACCCTTCCTCTATATAAGGAAGTTCATTTCATTTGGAGAGAACACGGGGGA
CGAGCTAACAGTATTCAGTCGACTGGTACCAACAGGCTCCATGGCTTCTAATTTTACTCAATTTGTTTTG
GTTGATAATGGAGGAACTGGAGATGTTACTGTTGCTCCTTCTAATTTTGCTAATGGAGTTGCTGAATGGA
TTTCTTCTAATTCAAGATCTCAGGCTTATAAGGTTACTTGTTCTGTTAGACAATCTTCTGCTCAAAAGAG
AAAGTATACTATTAAGGTTGAAGTTCCTAAGGTTGCTACTCAAACTGTTGGAGGAGTTGAATTGCCTGTT
GCTGCTTGGAGATCTTATTTGAATATGGAATTGACTATTCCTATTTTTGCTACTAATTCTGATTGTGAAT
TGATTGTTAAGGCTATGCAAGGATTGTTGAAGGATGGAAATCCTATTCCTTCTGCTATTGCTGCTAATTC
TGGAATTTATTCTGCTGGAGGAGGAGGATCTGGAGGAGGAGGATCTGGAGGAGGAGGATCTGGACCTAAG
AAGAAGAGAAAGGTTGCTGCTGCTGGATCTTCAGGTATGCTTGATCTCGACTTGGAGCTTAGACTCGGAT
TCGCTTAATAGCTGCAAAGCTTTCGTTCGTATCATCGGTTTCGACAACGTTCGTCAAGTTCAATGCATCA
GTTTCATTGCGCACACACCAGAATCCTACTGAGTTTGAGTATTATGGCATTGGGAAAACTGTTTTTCTTG
TACCATTTGTTGTGCTTGTAATTTACTGTGTTTTTTATTCGGTTTTCGCTATCGAACTGTGAAATGGAAA
TGGATGGAGAAGAGTTAATGAATGATATGGTCCTTTTGTTCATTCTCAAATTAATATTATTTGTTTTTTC
TCTTATTTGTTGTGTGTTGAATTTGAAATTATAAGAGATATGCAAACATTTTGTTTTGAGTAAAAATGTG
TCAAATCGTGGCCTCTAATGACCGAAGTTAATATGAGGAGTAAAACACTTGTAGTTGTACCATTATGCTT
ATTCACTAGGCAACAAATATATTTTCAGACCTAGAAAAGCTGCAAATGTTACTGAATACAAGTATGTCCT
CTTGTGTTTTAGACATTTATGAACTTTCCTTTATGTAATTTTCCAGAATCCTTGTCAGATTCTAATCATT
GCTTTATAATTATAGTTATACTCATGGATTTGTAGTTGAGTATGAAAATATTTTTTAATGCATTTTATGA
CTTGCCAATTGATTGACAACATGCATCAATCGACTATGAGTAGGCAAGATGTTCTGTAGGACCTTGAGAC
CGAAAAGGTGGTCTCAGTATTCTAGACCAAGCATGCACAGCTGGCGTTCTCAGCCAGATCCCCTTGACAG
GATATATTGGCGGGTAAACTAAGTCGCTGTATGTGTTTGTTTGAGATCTCATGTGAGCAAAAGGCCAGCA
AAAGGCCAGGAACCGTAAAAAGGCCGCGTTGCTGGCGTTTTTCCATAGGCTCCGCCCCCCTGACGAGCAT
CACAAAAATCGACGCTCAAGTCAGAGGTGGCGAAACCCGACAGGACTATAAAGATACCAGGCGTTTCCCC
CTGGAAGCTCCCTCGTGCGCTCTCCTGTTCCGACCCTGCCGCTTACCGGATACCTGTCCGCCTTTCTCCC
TTCGGGAAGCGTGGCGCTTTCTCATAGCTCACGCTGTAGGTATCTCAGTTCGGTGTAGGTCGTTCGCTCC
AAGCTGGGCTGTGTGCACGAACCCCCCGTTCAGCCCGACCGCTGCGCCTTATCCGGTAACTATCGTCTTG
AGTCCAACCCGGTAAGACACGACTTATCGCCACTGGCAGCAGCCACTGGTAACAGGATTAGCAGAGCGAG
GTATGTAGGCGGTGCTACAGAGTTCTTGAAGTGGTGGCCTAACTACGGCTACACTAGAAGAACAGTATTT
GGTATCTGCGCTCTGCTGAAGCCAGTTACCTTCGGAAGAAGAGTTGGTAGCTCTTGATCCGGCAAACAAA
CCACCGCTGGTAGCGGTGGTTTTTTTGTTTGCAAGCAGCAGATTACGCGCAGAAAAAAAGGATCTCAAGA
AGATCCTTTGATCTTTTCTACGGGGTCTGACGCTCAGTGGAACGAAAACTCACGTTAAGGGATTTTGGTC
ATGAGATTATCAAAAAGGATCTTCACCTAGATCCTTTTAAATTAAAAATGAAGTTTTAAATCAATCTAAA
GTATATATGTGTAACATTGGTCTAGTGATTATTTGCCGACTACCTTGGTGATCTCGCCTTTCACGTAGTG
AACAAATTCTTCCAACTGATCTGCGCGCGAGGCCAAGCGATCTTCTTGTCCAAGATAAGCCTGCCTAGCT
TCAAGTATGACGGGCTGATACTGGGCCGGCAGGCGCTCCATTGCCCAGTCGGCAGCGACATCCTTCGGCG
CGATTTTGCCGGTTACTGCGCTGTACCAAATGCGGGACAACGTAAGCACTACATTTCGCTCATCGCCAGC
CCAGTCGGGCGGCGAGTTCCATAGCGTTAAGGTTTCATTTAGCGCCTCAAATAGATCCTGTTCAGGAACC
GGATCAAAGAGTTCCTCCGCCGCTGGACCTACCAAGGCAACGCTATGTTCTCTTGCTTTTGTCAGCAAGA
TAGCCAGATCAATGTCGATCGTGGCTGGCTCGAAGATACCTGCAAGAATGTCATTGCGCTGCCATTCTCC
AAATTGCAGTTCGCGCTTAGCTGGATAACGCCACGGAATGATGTCGTCGTGCACAACAATGGTGACTTCT
ACAGCGCGGAGAATCTCGCTCTCTCCAGGGGAAGCCGAAGTTTCCAAAAGGTCGTTGATCAAAGCTCGCC
GCGTTGTTTCATCAAGCCTTACGGTCACCGTAACCAGCAAATCAATATCACTGTGTGGCTTCAGGCCGCC
ATCCACTGCGGAGCCGTACAAATGTACGGCCAGCAACGTCGGTTCGAGATGGCGCTCGATGACGCCAACT
ACCTCTGATAGTTGAGTCGATACTTCGGCGATCACCGCTTCCCTCATAACACCCCTTGTATTACTGTTTA
TGTAAGCAGACAGTTTTATTGTTCATGATGATATATTTTTATCTTGTGCAATGTAACATCAGAGATTTTG
AGACACAACGTGGCTTTGTTGAATAAATCGAACTTTTGCTGAGTTGAAGGATCAGATCACGCATCTTCCC
GACAACGCAGACCGTTCCGTGGCAAAGCAAAAGTTCAAAATCACCAACTGGTCCACCTACAACAAAGCTC
TCATCAACCGTGGCTCCCTCACTTTCTGGCTGGATGATGGGGCGATTCAGGCGATCCCCATCCAACAGCC
CGCCGTCGAGCGGGCTTTTTTATCCCCGGAAGCCTGTGGATAGAGGGTAGTTATCCACGTGAAACCGCTA
ATGCCCCGCAAAGCCTTGATTCACGGGGCTTTCCGGCCCGCTCCAAAAACTATCCACGTGAAATCGCTAA
TCAGGGTACGTGAAATCGCTAATCGGAGTACGTGAAATCGCTAATAAGGTCACGTGAAATCGCTAATCAA
AAAGGCACGTGAGAACGCTAATAGCCCTTTCAGATCAACAGCTTGCAAACACCCCTCGCTCCGGCAAGTA
GTTACAGCAAGTAGTATGTTCAATTAGCTTTTCAATTATGAATATATATATCAATTATTGGTCGCCCTTG
GCTTGTGGACAATGCGCTACGCGCACCGGCTCCGCCCGTGGACAACCGCAAGCGGTTGCCCACCGTCGAG
CGCCTTTGCCCACAACCCGGCGGCCGGCCGCAACAGATCGTTTTATAAATTTTTTTTTTTGAAAAAGAAA
AAGCCCGAAAGGCGGCAACCTCTCGGGCTTCTGGATTTCCGATCCCCGGAATTAGATCTTGGCAGGATAT
ATTGTGGTGTAACGTTCTCGAACTAGGCTCGGACGAAGTAAGCGGCCGCAACCTTAATTAAACACGGCGC
GCCAACAGCGATCGCACCAGGTACCACCTCCGATCCATTCGGTCCCCAGATTAGCCTTTTCAATTTCAGA
AAGAATGCTAACCCACAGATGGTTAGAGAGGCTTACGCAGCACGTCTCATCAAGACGATCTACCCGAGCA
ATAATCTCCAGGAAATCAAATACCTTCCCAAGAAGGTTAAAGATGCAGTCAAAAGATTCAGGACTAACTG
CATCAAGAACACAGAGAAAGATATATTTCTCAAGATCAGAAGTACTATTCCAGTATGGACGATTCAAGGC
TTGCTTCACAAACCAAGGCAAGTAATAGAGATTGGAGTCTCTAAAAAGGTAGTTCCCACTGAATCAAAGG
CCATGGAGTCAAAGATTCAAATAGAGGACCTAACAGAACTCGCCGTAAAGACTGGCGAACAGTTCATACA
GAGTCTCTTACGACTCAATGACAAGAAGAAAATCTTCGTCAACATGG
